Addgene plasmid #176729: pYCTK025
Purpose: The plasmid is part of a GG toolkit for cell-cell communication in S. cerevisiae. This plasmid is an L0 part plasmid and contains the Ste2 gene of Lachancea mirantina (receiver part).
Depositing lab: Victor Sourjik. Publication: Construction of multicellular yeast networks using the communication toolkit with variable specificity and attenuation. Krink N, Loechner AC, Anders A, Kahnt J, Rensing S, Hochberg G, Sourjik V. bioRxiv 2021 10.1101/2021.09.27.462023.
Backbone
  Vector backbone: pYTK001
  Vector type: Synthetic Biology
Growth in bacteria
  Bacterial resistance: Chloramphenicol, 25 μg/mL
  Growth temperature: 37°C
  Growth strain: DH5alpha
  Copy number: Low Copy
Gene/Insert
  Gene/Insert name: ste2Lm
  Species: Lachancea mirantina
  Mutation: Codon-optimized for expression in S. cerevisiae
  Cloning method: Restriction Enzyme; 5′ cloning site BsmBI (destroyed during cloning); 3′ cloning site BsmBI (destroyed during cloning)
  Sequencing primers: 5′ CCTGGCCTTTTGCTGGCC; 3′ CCAGTAATGACCTCAGAACTC
Terms and licenses: Academic/Nonprofit Terms; Industry Terms: Not Available to Industry
Depositor comments: The gene was codon-optimized for expression in S. cervisiae and cloned into the vector using Goden Gate. The plasmid is Golden Gate Cloning compatible. Please visit https://doi.org/10.1101/2021.09.27.462023 for bioRxiv preprint.
How to cite: pYCTK025 was a gift from Victor Sourjik (Addgene plasmid # 176729 ; http://n2t.net/addgene:176729 ; RRID:Addgene_176729)
