[The description below was written by a language model from this plasmid's Addgene catalogue record and pLannotate feature annotations shown in this document.]
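Description:
pYCTK025 is a level 0 (L0) part plasmid from a Golden Gate toolkit for engineering cell-cell communication in Saccharomyces cerevisiae. It is built on the pYTK001 part-entry backbone and is a small bacterial storage vector of about 3 kb, not a yeast expression plasmid in its own right. The annotated backbone contains only a ColE1/pUC-type origin of replication and a chloramphenicol acetyltransferase (cat) gene with its native promoter and a lambda t0 terminator, giving chloramphenicol selection in E. coli. No yeast origin, yeast marker, yeast promoter or yeast terminator is annotated. The catalogue entry lists the plasmid as low copy, whereas the annotation tool labels the origin as a high-copy type, and the record does not resolve this difference.

The insert, ste2Lm, is the STE2 gene of Lachancea mirantina, codon-optimized for expression in S. cerevisiae. STE2 encodes the G-protein-coupled receptor for the alpha-factor mating pheromone, and in this toolkit it serves as a "receiver" part, allowing a yeast cell to sense a pheromone signal produced by another cell. The automated annotation identifies the coding region as a partial match by homology to the STE2 protein of the related species Lachancea kluyveri, which is consistent with an orthologous receptor rather than a conflicting identity. The gene was inserted by BsmBI-based Golden Gate cloning, which destroyed the BsmBI sites. As a Golden Gate-compatible part, it is intended to be combined with promoter, terminator and vector parts in later assembly steps to build receptor expression cassettes for synthetic multicellular yeast networks with defined signalling specificity.
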