Features (pLannotate 1.2.2; 5 found; start..end, strand, type, name):
     61..1092    +  CDS            STE2 (fragment): STE2_LACKL - Protein inferred from homology: Swiss-Prot protein existence level 3. Receptor for the peptide pheromone alpha factor, the mating factor of yeast. From Lachancea kluyveri (Yeast) (Saccharomyces kluyveri).
   1334..1368    -  terminator     lambda t0 terminator: minimal transcription terminator from phage lambda (Scholtissek and Grosse, 1987)
   1442..2098    -  CDS            cat: CAT_ECOLX - Experimental evidence at protein level: Swiss-Prot protein existence level 1. This enzyme is an effector of chloramphenicol resistance in bacteria. From Escherichia coli. This protein is used as a marker in many commonly used cloning vectors, such as pACYC184.
   2099..2196    -  promoter       cat promoter: promoter of the E. coli cat gene encoding chloramphenicol acetyltransferase
   2280..2868    +  rep_origin     ori: high-copy-number ColE1/pMB1/pBR322/pUC origin of replication
>Addgene plasmid #176729 | pYCTK025 | addgene full sequence | sequence record 351585 | Addgene NGS Result
CGGTCTCATATGTTGAACTATCCAAATAGTGAAATGATTTTTAATGCTTCTCAACAAACATTGTCATACT
CTTCCCTTTACGGCAATGACACTACCATTTCATTTTCTGATTTAAATGATATTGTTGCTACCAGACAAAG
CGAAAGTATTATTTCTGGAGCTAGATTGAGTGCTGCTGGTCTAGCTCTCATCATTCTGTGGATGGTTAGT
CAAAGAAGAACTACTCCAATCTTTATTGCTAATCAAGTTTCTTTGACTTTAATGGTCATTCAATCTTCGT
TGTTGATTGCCTATTCTTATACACATTATTCATCTATCACTTTCACTCTAACAATGTTCCCTCAATATGT
TCCAAGGTCCGATCTTTATTTTTTTGGTGCATCAAATATTTTCCAAGCTTTGCTCGTTGCAGCTGTTGAA
GTTAGCTTAGTTTTGCAAGTGAGAGTGGTTTTTAAATGTGATAACTTCAAAAATGCCGGTAGAGCTTTAA
CTGCTATGTCCGCTGCCTTGGCCGGTGCTACAACTGGTATGTTTTTCGCCACCGCTATCCAATCAACAAT
CGCTGCTCATGAAAATGTTTCCTCAGTTCCTCCTACTATTTTATATAATGCAGCCGTTATTTTGATGGCT
TGTTCTGTTAATTTTATGACCTTGCTTTTGGCAATTAAATTAATATTGGCTATAAGATCCAGGAGATTTT
TGGGTTTAAAACAATTTGATTCTTTGCATATCTTATTAATTATGGCATTTCAAACTTTGGTTTTCCCAAG
CATTTTGTTTATCCTATCTTACTCGTTGAATGGCAAATCTGGCACAGGTGACTTGGAAGCCATCGCGATT
CTGCTTGTTACATTGTCATTACCTTTGTCTTCTATGTGGGCTACTTCAGCCAATAATTCCAACAAACCAA
CTAGTGTAAACACTCAATTCTCCCCAAGACCATACACATCTTCTAGTTATGGATCAGAAGATATGACAGT
TTATTCTAGAAATATGAATTCATGTTCCTCTGGTTCTGAAAAGAATAAATTGTATGACTTGTACCCAGTT
GAAGGTAAAGGTAATCATTGTGGTAACTCTGCAGGTGATGGTTATTTGGGAAAAGATAATTATGATTATT
CTGCTCAATCTATTGGTTCAGCACAAAATTCTTCAATGACTGAAAATGAAACAAGAAACCATTTGAATCC
ATCAAGATATGGTATTAGCGACAATTTGAGAGATATGAACATTGCATCTAATGCTACTGTTAAAACACCA
GATACCTTGGATGATGAAGAAGCAAGAAAATTTTGGTCTTTAGCTGAAAACTGAGGATCCTGAGACCAGA
CCAATAAAAAACGCCCGGCGGCAACCGAGCGTTCTGAACAAATCCAGATGGAGTTCTGAGGTCATTACTG
GATCTATCAACAGGAGTCCAAGCGAGCTCGATATCAAATTACGCCCCGCCCTGCCACTCATCGCAGTACT
GTTGTAATTCATTAAGCATTCTGCCGACATGGAAGCCATCACAAACGGCATGATGAACCTGAATCGCCAG
CGGCATCAGCACCTTGTCGCCTTGCGTATAATATTTGCCCATGGTGAAAACGGGGGCGAAGAAGTTGTCC
ATATTGGCCACGTTTAAATCAAAACTGGTGAAACTCACCCAGGGATTGGCTGAAACGAAAAACATATTCT
CAATAAACCCTTTAGGGAAATAGGCCAGGTTTTCACCGTAACACGCCACATCTTGCGAATATATGTGTAG
AAACTGCCGGAAATCGTCGTGGTATTCACTCCAGAGCGATGAAAACGTTTCAGTTTGCTCATGGAAAACG
GTGTAACAAGGGTGAACACTATCCCATATCACCAGCTCACCGTCTTTCATTGCCATACGAAATTCCGGAT
GAGCATTCATCAGGCGGGCAAGAATGTGAATAAAGGCCGGATAAAACTTGTGCTTATTTTTCTTTACGGT
CTTTAAAAAGGCCGTAATATCCAGCTGAACGGTCTGGTTATAGGTACATTGAGCAACTGACTGAAATGCC
TCAAAATGTTCTTTACGATGCCATTGGGATATATCAACGGTGGTATATCCAGTGATTTTTTTCTCCATTT
TAGCTTCCTTAGCTCCTGAAAATCTCGATAACTCAAAAAATACGCCCGGTAGTGATCTTATTTCATTATG
GTGAAAGTTGGAACCTCTTACGTGCCCGATCAATCATGACCAAAATCCCTTAACGTGAGTTTTCGTTCCA
CTGAGCGTCAGACCCCGTAGAAAAGATCAAAGGATCTTCTTGAGATCCTTTTTTTCTGCGCGTAATCTGC
TGCTTGCAAACAAAAAAACCACCGCTACCAGCGGTGGTTTGTTTGCCGGATCAAGAGCTACCAACTCTTT
TTCCGAAGGTAACTGGCTTCAGCAGAGCGCAGATACCAAATACTGTTCTTCTAGTGTAGCCGTAGTTAGG
CCACCACTTCAAGAACTCTGTAGCACCGCCTACATACCTCGCTCTGCTAATCCTGTTACCAGTGGCTGCT
GCCAGTGGCGATAAGTCGTGTCTTACCGGGTTGGACTCAAGACGATAGTTACCGGATAAGGCGCAGCGGT
CGGGCTGAACGGGGGGTTCGTGCACACAGCCCAGCTTGGAGCGAACGACCTACACCGAACTGAGATACCT
ACAGCGTGAGCTATGAGAAAGCGCCACGCTTCCCGAAGGGAGAAAGGCGGACAGGTATCCGGTAAGCGGC
AGGGTCGGAACAGGAGAGCGCACGAGGGAGCTTCCAGGGGGAAACGCCTGGTATCTTTATAGTCCTGTCG
GGTTTCGCCACCTCTGACTTGAGCGTCGATTTTTGTGATGCTCGTCAGGGGGGCGGAGCCTATGGAAAAA
CGCCAGCAACGCGGCCTTTTTACGGTTCCTGGCCTTTTGCTGGCCTTTTGCTCACATGTTCTTTCCTGCG
TTATCCCCTGATTCTGTGGATAACCGTAGT
