>Addgene plasmid #176729 | pYCTK025 | depositor partial sequence | sequence record 342507 | ste2Lm
ATGTTGAACTATCCAAATAGTGAAATGATTTTTAATGCTTCTCAACAAACATTGTCATACTCTTCCCTTT
ACGGCAATGACACTACCATTTCATTTTCTGATTTAAATGATATTGTTGCTACCAGACAAAGCGAAAGTAT
TATTTCTGGAGCTAGATTGAGTGCTGCTGGTCTAGCTCTCATCATTCTGTGGATGGTTAGTCAAAGAAGA
ACTACTCCAATCTTTATTGCTAATCAAGTTTCTTTGACTTTAATGGTCATTCAATCTTCGTTGTTGATTG
CCTATTCTTATACACATTATTCATCTATCACTTTCACTCTAACAATGTTCCCTCAATATGTTCCAAGGTC
CGATCTTTATTTTTTTGGTGCATCAAATATTTTCCAAGCTTTGCTCGTTGCAGCTGTTGAAGTTAGCTTA
GTTTTGCAAGTGAGAGTGGTTTTTAAATGTGATAACTTCAAAAATGCCGGTAGAGCTTTAACTGCTATGT
CCGCTGCCTTGGCCGGTGCTACAACTGGTATGTTTTTCGCCACCGCTATCCAATCAACAATCGCTGCTCA
TGAAAATGTTTCCTCAGTTCCTCCTACTATTTTATATAATGCAGCCGTTATTTTGATGGCTTGTTCTGTT
AATTTTATGACCTTGCTTTTGGCAATTAAATTAATATTGGCTATAAGATCCAGGAGATTTTTGGGTTTAA
AACAATTTGATTCTTTGCATATCTTATTAATTATGGCATTTCAAACTTTGGTTTTCCCAAGCATTTTGTT
TATCCTATCTTACTCGTTGAATGGCAAATCTGGCACAGGTGACTTGGAAGCCATCGCGATTCTGCTTGTT
ACATTGTCATTACCTTTGTCTTCTATGTGGGCTACTTCAGCCAATAATTCCAACAAACCAACTAGTGTAA
ACACTCAATTCTCCCCAAGACCATACACATCTTCTAGTTATGGATCAGAAGATATGACAGTTTATTCTAG
AAATATGAATTCATGTTCCTCTGGTTCTGAAAAGAATAAATTGTATGACTTGTACCCAGTTGAAGGTAAA
GGTAATCATTGTGGTAACTCTGCAGGTGATGGTTATTTGGGAAAAGATAATTATGATTATTCTGCTCAAT
CTATTGGTTCAGCACAAAATTCTTCAATGACTGAAAATGAAACAAGAAACCATTTGAATCCATCAAGATA
TGGTATTAGCGACAATTTGAGAGATATGAACATTGCATCTAATGCTACTGTTAAAACACCAGATACCTTG
GATGATGAAGAAGCAAGAAAATTTTGGTCTTTAGCTGAAAACTGA
